Addgene plasmid #250124: pGEX-PAR6B-PDZ-1
Purpose: Bacterial expression of PAR6B PDZ domain 1
Depositing lab: Mark Bedford. Depositing organization: University of Texas MD Anderson Cancer Center. Publication: PRMT5 C-terminal Phosphorylation Modulates a 14-3-3/PDZ Interaction Switch. Espejo AB, Gao G, Black K, Gayatri S, Veland N, Kim J, Chen T, Sudol M, Walker C, Bedford MT. J Biol Chem. 2017 Feb 10;292(6):2255-2265. doi: 10.1074/jbc.M116.760330. Epub 2016 Dec 28. PubMed 28031468.
Backbone
  Vector backbone: pGEX-4T-1
  Backbone size w/o insert (bp): 4900
  Vector type: Bacterial Expression
Growth in bacteria
  Bacterial resistance: Ampicillin, 100 μg/mL
  Growth temperature: 37°C
  Growth strain: DH5alpha
  Copy number: High Copy
Gene/Insert
  Gene/Insert name: PAR6B (1/1)
  Species: M. musculus (mouse)
  Insert size (bp): 294
  Mutation: None
  Entrez Gene: Pard6b (a.k.a. Par6b)
  Cloning method: Restriction Enzyme; 5′ cloning site Unknown (unknown if destroyed)
Terms and licenses: Academic/Nonprofit Terms; Industry Terms: Not Available to Industry
Depositor comments: UniProt ID: Q9JK83
How to cite: pGEX-PAR6B-PDZ-1 was a gift from Mark Bedford (Addgene plasmid # 250124 ; http://n2t.net/addgene:250124 ; RRID:Addgene_250124)
