[The description below was written by a language model from this plasmid's Addgene catalogue record and pLannotate feature annotations shown in this document.]
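Description:
pGEX-PAR6B-PDZ-1 is a bacterial expression plasmid built on the pGEX-4T-1 backbone for producing the PDZ domain of mouse PAR6B (Pard6b) as a glutathione S-transferase fusion in E. coli. The sequenced plasmid is 5,233 nt. It replicates from a high-copy ColE1/pMB1-type origin and is selected with ampicillin through the β-lactamase (AmpR) gene and its own promoter. Short remnants of pBR322 rop and bom sequences, a lac promoter/lacZα segment and a fragment of an E. coli gene spanning the sequence origin are also annotated; these appear to be vector sequence rather than functional parts of the design.

The expression cassette is driven by the strong hybrid tac promoter followed by a lac operator, and the plasmid carries its own lacI gene, so transcription is repressed until relieved by IPTG. Downstream lies the Schistosoma japonicum GST coding sequence, followed almost immediately by a roughly 300 bp open reading frame corresponding to the 294 bp wild-type insert. The automated annotation labels this segment as a fragment of C. elegans par-6, which reflects homology among PAR-6 family proteins; the catalogue record identifies it as the mouse sequence. PAR6B has a single PDZ domain, indicated in the record as "1/1". The cloning sites used are not recorded, and no protease cleavage site between GST and the insert is annotated in the feature table.

The GST tag permits affinity capture of the fusion on glutathione resin. Based on the associated publication, which concerns a phosphorylation-dependent switch between 14-3-3 and PDZ domain binding, the protein is suited to PDZ–ligand interaction studies such as pull-downs or domain-based binding screens.
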