Features (pLannotate 1.2.2; 17 found; start..end, strand, type, name):
    181..209     +  promoter       tac promoter: strong E. coli promoter; hybrid between the trp and lac UV5 promoters
    217..233     +  protein_bind   lac operator: The lac repressor binds to the lac operator to inhibit transcription in E. coli. This inhibition can be relieved by adding lactose or isopropyl-β-D-thiogalactopyranoside (IPTG). lac repressor encoded by lacI
    256..909     +  CDS            GST26_SCHJA: Experimental evidence at protein level: Swiss-Prot protein existence level 1. GST isoenzymes appear to play a central role in the parasite detoxification system. Other functions are also suspected including a role in increasing the solubility of haematin in the parasite gut. From Schistosoma japonicum (Blood fluke).
    913..1215    +  CDS            par-6 (fragment): PAR6_CAEEL - Experimental evidence at protein level: Swiss-Prot protein existence level 1. Necessary for apicobasal and anterior-posterior asymmetries associated with cell adhesion and gastrulation during the first few cell cycles of embryogenesis (PubMed:8898226). Required for localizing/ maintaining par-3 at the cell periphery (PubMed:9834192, PubMed:8898226). Regulates mes-1 expression and/or localization pattern during early embryogenesis (PubMed:11003841). Acts together with par-3 and pkc-3 in maintaining epithelial cell polarity in the distal spermatheca (PubMed:13129846, PubMed:15151982
   1248..1287    +  CDS            rop (fragment): Rop protein, which maintains plasmids at low copy number; rop
   1389..1429    +  misc_feature   bom (fragment): basis of mobility region from pBR322
   1534..1638    +  promoter       AmpR promoter: bla
   1639..2499    +  CDS            AmpR: β-lactamase; bla; confers resistance to ampicillin, carbenicillin, and related antibiotics
   2670..3258    +  rep_origin     ori: high-copy-number ColE1/pMB1/pBR322/pUC origin of replication
   3444..3495    -  misc_feature   bom (fragment): basis of mobility region from pBR322
   3502..3579    +  promoter       lacI promoter: lacI
   3580..4662    +  CDS            lacI: lac repressor; lacI; The lac repressor binds to the lac operator to inhibit transcription in E. coli. This inhibition can be relieved by adding lactose or isopropyl-β-D-thiogalactopyranoside (IPTG).
   4675..4696    +  protein_bind   CAP binding site: CAP binding activates transcription in the presence of cAMP. E. coli catabolite activator protein
   4711..4741    +  promoter       lac promoter: promoter for the E. coli lac operon
   4749..4765    +  protein_bind   lac operator: The lac repressor binds to the lac operator to inhibit transcription in E. coli. This inhibition can be relieved by adding lactose or isopropyl-β-D-thiogalactopyranoside (IPTG). lac repressor encoded by lacI
   4785..4958    +  CDS            lacZα: LacZα fragment of β-galactosidase; lacZ fragment
   5222..105     -  CDS            yciV (fragment) (across the origin): RNAAM_ECOLI - Also known as trpH From Escherichia coli (strain K12).
>Addgene plasmid #250124 | pGEX-PAR6B-PDZ-1 | addgene full sequence | sequence record 498829 | Addgene NGS Result
CTTATCGACTGCACGGTGCACCAATGCTTCTGGCGTCAGGCAGCCATCGGAAGCTGTGGTATGGCTGTGC
AGGTCGTAAATCACTGCATAATTCGTGTCGCTCAAGGCGCACTCCCGTTCTGGATAATGTTTTTTGCGCC
GACATCATAACGGTTCTGGCAAATATTCTGAAATGAGCTGTTGACAATTAATCATCGGCTCGTATAATGT
GTGGAATTGTGAGCGGATAACAATTTCACACAGGAAACAGTATTCATGTCCCCTATACTAGGTTATTGGA
AAATTAAGGGCCTTGTGCAACCCACTCGACTTCTTTTGGAATATCTTGAAGAAAAATATGAAGAGCATTT
GTATGAGCGCGATGAAGGTGATAAATGGCGAAACAAAAAGTTTGAATTGGGTTTGGAGTTTCCCAATCTT
CCTTATTATATTGATGGTGATGTTAAATTAACACAGTCTATGGCCATCATACGTTATATAGCTGACAAGC
ACAACATGTTGGGTGGTTGTCCAAAAGAGCGTGCAGAGATTTCAATGCTTGAAGGAGCGGTTTTGGATAT
TAGATACGGTGTTTCGAGAATTGCATATAGTAAAGACTTTGAAACTCTCAAAGTTGATTTTCTTAGCAAG
CTACCTGAAATGCTGAAAATGTTCGAAGATCGTTTATGTCATAAAACATATTTAAATGGTGATCATGTAA
CCCATCCTGACTTCATGTTGTATGACGCTCTTGATGTTGTTTTATACATGGACCCAATGTGCCTGGATGC
GTTCCCAAAATTAGTTTGTTTTAAAAAACGTATTGAAGCTATCCCACAAATTGATAAGTACTTGAAATCC
AGCAAGTATATAGCATGGCCTTTGCAGGGCTGGCAAGCCACGTTTGGTGGTGGCGACCATCCTCCAAAAT
CGGATCTGGTTCCGCGTGGATCCCGTGTGCGCCTGTATAAGTATGGTACAGAAAAACCTCTGGGCTTTTA
TATCCGCGATGGCTCAAGCGTTCGTGTTACCCCACATGGTTTAGAAAAAGTTCCGGGCATCTTTATTTCT
CGCTTAGTTCCAGGCGGCCTGGCGCAGTCAACGGGTCTGTTAGCCGTGAATGATGAAGTGCTGGAAGTTA
ATGGTATCGAAGTGAGTGGCAAATCACTGGATCAGGTGACCGATATGATGATTGCCAATAGTCGTAATCT
GATCATTACGGTGCGTCCTGCTAATCTCGAGCGGCCGCATCGTGACTGACTGACGATCTGCCTCGCGCGT
TTCGGTGATGACGGTGAAAACCTCTGACACATGCAGCTCCCGGAGACGGTCACAGCTTGTCTGTAAGCGG
ATGCCGGGAGCAGACAAGCCCGTCAGGGCGCGTCAGCGGGTGTTGGCGGGTGTCGGGGCGCAGCCATGAC
CCAGTCACGTAGCGATAGCGGAGTGTATAATTCTTGAAGACGAAAGGGCCTCGTGATACGCCTATTTTTA
TAGGTTAATGTCATGATAATAATGGTTTCTTAGACGTCAGGTGGCACTTTTCGGGGAAATGTGCGCGGAA
CCCCTATTTGTTTATTTTTCTAAATACATTCAAATATGTATCCGCTCATGAGACAATAACCCTGATAAAT
GCTTCAATAATATTGAAAAAGGAAGAGTATGAGTATTCAACATTTCCGTGTCGCCCTTATTCCCTTTTTT
GCGGCATTTTGCCTTCCTGTTTTTGCTCACCCAGAAACGCTGGTGAAAGTAAAAGATGCTGAAGATCAGT
TGGGTGCACGAGTGGGTTACATCGAACTGGATCTCAACAGCGGTAAGATCCTTGAGAGTTTTCGCCCCGA
AGAACGTTTTCCAATGATGAGCACTTTTAAAGTTCTGCTATGTGGCGCGGTATTATCCCGTGTTGACGCC
GGGCAAGAGCAACTCGGTCGCCGCATACACTATTCTCAGAATGACTTGGTTGAGTACTCACCAGTCACAG
AAAAGCATCTTACGGATGGCATGACAGTAAGAGAATTATGCAGTGCTGCCATAACCATGAGTGATAACAC
TGCGGCCAACTTACTTCTGACAACGATCGGAGGACCGAAGGAGCTAACCGCTTTTTTGCACAACATGGGG
GATCATGTAACTCGCCTTGATCGTTGGGAACCGGAGCTGAATGAAGCCATACCAAACGACGAGCGTGACA
CCACGATGCCTGCAGCAATGGCAACAACGTTGCGCAAACTATTAACTGGCGAACTACTTACTCTAGCTTC
CCGGCAACAATTAATAGACTGGATGGAGGCGGATAAAGTTGCAGGACCACTTCTGCGCTCGGCCCTTCCG
GCTGGCTGGTTTATTGCTGATAAATCTGGAGCCGGTGAGCGTGGGTCTCGCGGTATCATTGCAGCACTGG
GGCCAGATGGTAAGCCCTCCCGTATCGTAGTTATCTACACGACGGGGAGTCAGGCAACTATGGATGAACG
AAATAGACAGATCGCTGAGATAGGTGCCTCACTGATTAAGCATTGGTAACTGTCAGACCAAGTTTACTCA
TATATACTTTAGATTGATTTAAAACTTCATTTTTAATTTAAAAGGATCTAGGTGAAGATCCTTTTTGATA
ATCTCATGACCAAAATCCCTTAACGTGAGTTTTCGTTCCACTGAGCGTCAGACCCCGTAGAAAAGATCAA
AGGATCTTCTTGAGATCCTTTTTTTCTGCGCGTAATCTGCTGCTTGCAAACAAAAAAACCACCGCTACCA
GCGGTGGTTTGTTTGCCGGATCAAGAGCTACCAACTCTTTTTCCGAAGGTAACTGGCTTCAGCAGAGCGC
AGATACCAAATACTGTCCTTCTAGTGTAGCCGTAGTTAGGCCACCACTTCAAGAACTCTGTAGCACCGCC
TACATACCTCGCTCTGCTAATCCTGTTACCAGTGGCTGCTGCCAGTGGCGATAAGTCGTGTCTTACCGGG
TTGGACTCAAGACGATAGTTACCGGATAAGGCGCAGCGGTCGGGCTGAACGGGGGGTTCGTGCACACAGC
CCAGCTTGGAGCGAACGACCTACACCGAACTGAGATACCTACAGCGTGAGCTATGAGAAAGCGCCACGCT
TCCCGAAGGGAGAAAGGCGGACAGGTATCCGGTAAGCGGCAGGGTCGGAACAGGAGAGCGCACGAGGGAG
CTTCCAGGGGGAAACGCCTGGTATCTTTATAGTCCTGTCGGGTTTCGCCACCTCTGACTTGAGCGTCGAT
TTTTGTGATGCTCGTCAGGGGGGCGGAGCCTATGGAAAAACGCCAGCAACGCGGCCTTTTTACGGTTCCT
GGCCTTTTGCTGGCCTTTTGCTCACATGTTCTTTCCTGCGTTATCCCCTGATTCTGTGGATAACCGTATT
ACCGCCTTTGAGTGAGCTGATACCGCTCGCCGCAGCCGAACGACCGAGCGCAGCGAGTCAGTGAGCGAGG
AAGCGGAAGAGCGCCTGATGCGGTATTTTCTCCTTACGCATCTGTGCGGTATTTCACACCGCATAAATTC
CGACACCATCGAATGGCGCAAAACCTTTCGCGGTATGGCATGATAGCGCCCGGAAGAGAGTCAATTCAGG
GTGGTGAATGTGAAACCAGTAACGTTATACGATGTCGCAGAGTATGCCGGTGTCTCTTATCAGACCGTTT
CCCGCGTGGTGAACCAGGCCAGCCACGTTTCTGCGAAAACGCGGGAAAAAGTGGAAGCGGCGATGGCGGA
GCTGAATTACATTCCCAACCGCGTGGCACAACAACTGGCGGGCAAACAGTCGTTGCTGATTGGCGTTGCC
ACCTCCAGTCTGGCCCTGCACGCGCCGTCGCAAATTGTCGCGGCGATTAAATCTCGCGCCGATCAACTGG
GTGCCAGCGTGGTGGTGTCGATGGTAGAACGAAGCGGCGTCGAAGCCTGTAAAGCGGCGGTGCACAATCT
TCTCGCGCAACGCGTCAGTGGGCTGATCATTAACTATCCGCTGGATGACCAGGATGCCATTGCTGTGGAA
GCTGCCTGCACTAATGTTCCGGCGTTATTTCTTGATGTCTCTGACCAGACACCCATCAACAGTATTATTT
TCTCCCATGAAGACGGTACGCGACTGGGCGTGGAGCATCTGGTCGCATTGGGTCACCAGCAAATCGCGCT
GTTAGCGGGCCCATTAAGTTCTGTCTCGGCGCGTCTGCGTCTGGCTGGCTGGCATAAATATCTCACTCGC
AATCAAATTCAGCCGATAGCGGAACGGGAAGGCGACTGGAGTGCCATGTCCGGTTTTCAACAAACCATGC
AAATGCTGAATGAGGGCATCGTTCCCACTGCGATGCTGGTTGCCAACGATCAGATGGCGCTGGGCGCAAT
GCGCGCCATTACCGAGTCCGGGCTGCGCGTTGGTGCGGATATCTCGGTAGTGGGATACGACGATACCGAA
GACAGCTCATGTTATATCCCGCCGTTAACCACCATCAAACAGGATTTTCGCCTGCTGGGGCAAACCAGCG
TGGACCGCTTGCTGCAACTCTCTCAGGGCCAGGCGGTGAAGGGCAATCAGCTGTTGCCCGTCTCACTGGT
GAAAAGAAAAACCACCCTGGCGCCCAATACGCAAACCGCCTCTCCCCGCGCGTTGGCCGATTCATTAATG
CAGCTGGCACGACAGGTTTCCCGACTGGAAAGCGGGCAGTGAGCGCAACGCAATTAATGTAAGTTAGCTC
ACTCATTAGGCACCCCAGGCTTTACACTTTATGCTTCCGGCTCGTATGTTGTGTGGAATTGTGAGCGGAT
AACAATTTCACACAGGAAACAGCTATGACCATGATTACGGATTCACTGGCCGTCGTTTTACAACGTCGTG
ACTGGGAAAACCCTGGCGTTACCCAACTTAATCGCCTTGCAGCACATCCCCCTTTCGCCAGCTGGCGTAA
TAGCGAAGAGGCCCGCACCGATCGCCCTTCCCAACAGTTGCGCAGCCTGAATGGCGAATGGCGCTTTGCC
TGGTTTCCGGCACCAGAAGCGGTGCCGGAAAGCTGGCTGGAGTGCGATCTTCCTGAGGCCGATACTGTCG
TCGTCCCCTCAAACTGGCAGATGCACGGTTACGATGCGCCCATCTACACCAACGTGACCTATCCCATTAC
GGTCAATCCGCCGTTTGTTCCCACGGAGAATCCGACGGGTTGTTACTCGCTCACATTTAATGTTGATGAA
AGCTGGCTACAGGAAGGCCAGACGCGAATTATTTTTGATGGCGTTGGAATTAG
